>Addgene plasmid #8471 | HA Raptor mutant 2 | addgene partial sequence | sequence record 17067 | SP6 5'-ATTTAGGTGACACTATAG-3'
GGTCCAACTGCACCTCGGTTCTATCGATTGAATTCCCGAACCGACAGTCGGTCTCTTCACCAAGGCCATT
CGCGCCACCATGGGCTACCCCTATGATGTGCCTGACTACGCAGATCTCAATGGTGGTGGTGGTGGGTCGA
CGATGGAGTCCGAAATGCTGCAATCGCCTCTTCTGGGCCTGGGGGAGGAAGATGAGGCTGATCTTACAGA
CTGGAACCTACCTTTGGCTTTTATGAAAAAGAGGCACTGTGAGAAAATTGAAGGCTCCAAATCCTTAGCT
CAGAGCTGGAGGATGAAGGATCGGATGAAGACAGTCAGTGTTGCCTTAGTTTTGTGCCTGAATGTTGGTG
TGGACCCTCCCGATGTGGTGAAGACCACGCCCTGTGCACGCTTGGAATGCTGGATCGATCCTCTGTCGAT
GGGTCCTCAGAAAGCTCTGGAAACCATCGGTGCAAATTTACAGAAGCAGTACGAGAACTGGCAGCCAAGG
GCCCGGTACAAGCAGAGCCTTGACCCAACTGTGGATGAAGTCAAGAAGCTCTGCACGTCCTTACGTCGCA
ACGCCAAGGAGGAGCGAGTCCTCTTTCACTACAATGGCCACGGGGTGCCCCGGCCCACAGTCAACGGGGA
GGTCTGGGTCTTCAACAAGAACTACACGCAGTACATCCCTCTGTCCATATATGACCTGCAGACGTGGATG
GGCAGCCCGTCGATCTTCGTCTACGACTGCTCCAATGCTGGCTTGATCGTCAAGTCCTTCAAGCAGTTCG
CACTACAGCGGGAGCAGGGAGCT
