[The description below was written by a language model from this plasmid's Addgene catalogue record.]
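Description:
HA Raptor mutant 2 is a mammalian expression plasmid built on the pRK5 backbone (about 4.7 kb without insert) that encodes human Raptor (RPTOR, also known as KOG1 or Mip1), the regulatory-associated protein of mTOR. The coding sequence was placed between SalI and NotI sites by restriction cloning, in frame with an HA epitope tag supplied by the backbone at the N terminus, so the expressed protein can be detected or immunoprecipitated with anti-HA antibodies. The plasmid is maintained in E. coli as a high-copy construct under ampicillin selection. The record does not name the promoter, origin of replication or polyadenylation signal, and no feature table is provided. pRK5-type vectors are generally CMV promoter-driven vectors used for transient transfection, but this is not confirmed for this construct in the fields given. No mammalian selection marker is listed.

The distinguishing feature is a triple alanine substitution in Raptor, in which residues 261 to 263 (Asp-Leu-Phe) are changed to Ala-Ala-Ala (D261A, L262A, F263A). The plasmid is associated with the study describing Raptor as an mTOR-binding partner that forms a nutrient-sensitive complex signalling to the cell growth machinery, and its name suggests it is one of a series of Raptor point mutants. Such a construct would typically be expressed in cultured mammalian cells alongside wild-type HA-Raptor to test how altering these residues affects Raptor's association with mTOR or downstream signalling. The record itself does not state the functional consequence of the mutation.
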