Addgene plasmid #8471: HA Raptor mutant 2
Depositing lab: David Sabatini. Depositing organization: Whitehead Institute for Biomedical Research. Publication: mTOR interacts with raptor to form a nutrient-sensitive complex that signals to the cell growth machinery. Kim DH, Sarbassov DD, Ali SM, King JE, Latek RR, Erdjument-Bromage H, Tempst P, Sabatini DM. Cell 2002 Jul 26;110(2):163-75. 10.1016/S0092-8674(02)00808-5 PubMed 12150925.
Backbone
  Vector backbone: prk5
  Backbone size w/o insert (bp): 4716
  Vector type: Mammalian Expression
Growth in bacteria
  Bacterial resistance: Ampicillin, 100 μg/mL
  Growth temperature: 37°C
  Growth strain: DH5alpha
  Copy number: High Copy
Gene/Insert
  Gene/Insert name: Raptor
  Species: H. sapiens (human)
  Mutation: 261DLF263-AAA (D261A, L262A, F263A)
  Entrez Gene: RPTOR (a.k.a. KOG1, Mip1)
  Tag / fusion protein: ha (N terminal on backbone)
  Cloning method: Restriction Enzyme; 5′ cloning site sal (unknown if destroyed); 3′ cloning site not (unknown if destroyed)
  Sequencing primers: 5′ SP6
Resource information
  A portion of this plasmid was derived from a plasmid made by: we cloned this gene
Terms and licenses: Academic/Nonprofit Terms; Industry Terms: Not Available to Industry
How to cite: HA Raptor mutant 2 was a gift from David Sabatini (Addgene plasmid # 8471 ; http://n2t.net/addgene:8471 ; RRID:Addgene_8471)
